Addgene plasmid #205557: pFH2.217_PB-EPN24-PCP-IRES-eGFP-PGK-Blast
Purpose: Express EPN24-PCP-IRES-eGFP and blasticidin resistance marker
Depositing lab: Michael Elowitz. Publication: Engineering RNA export for measurement and manipulation of living cells. Horns F, Martinez JA, Fan C, Haque M, Linton JM, Tobin V, Santat L, Maggiolo AO, Bjorkman PJ, Lois C, Elowitz MB. Cell. 2023 Jul 10:S0092-8674(23)00689-X. doi: 10.1016/j.cell.2023.06.013. PubMed 37437570.
Backbone
  Vector backbone: ePB2
  Vector type: Mammalian Expression ; Piggybac
  Selectable markers: Blasticidin ; eGFP
Growth in bacteria
  Bacterial resistance: Kanamycin, 50 μg/mL
  Growth temperature: 30°C
  Growth strain: NEB Stable
  Copy number: High Copy
Gene/Insert
  Gene/Insert name: EPN24-PCP
  Species: Synthetic
  Mutation: WT
  Promoter: EF1
  Cloning method: Restriction Enzyme; 5′ cloning site unknown (unknown if destroyed); 3′ cloning site unknown (unknown if destroyed)
Terms and licenses: Academic/Nonprofit Terms; Industry Terms: Not Available to Industry
How to cite: pFH2.217_PB-EPN24-PCP-IRES-eGFP-PGK-Blast was a gift from Michael Elowitz (Addgene plasmid # 205557 ; http://n2t.net/addgene:205557 ; RRID:Addgene_205557)
