[The description below was written by a language model from this plasmid's Addgene catalogue record and pLannotate feature annotations shown in this document.]
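Description:
pFH2.217_PB-EPN24-PCP-IRES-eGFP-PGK-Blast is a 9.5 kb piggyBac-type mammalian expression plasmid built on the ePB2 backbone, intended for stable genomic integration of its cargo by piggyBac transposition. In bacteria it is maintained through a high-copy ColE1/pUC-type origin and selected with kanamycin via a Tn5 aminoglycoside phosphotransferase gene; an f1 origin and remnants of lac/lacZα sequence are also present. The automated annotation does not label the piggyBac terminal repeats, so their positions are not given in the record. It does pick up a U6 promoter upstream of the main cassette and lambda phage-derived fragments flanking the backbone, whose roles are not stated.

The main cassette is driven by an EF-1α core promoter joined to an HTLV-1 5′ LTR fragment, a common composite EF1 promoter. It expresses the synthetic EPN24-PCP fusion. Annotated segments of this open reading frame include a fragment of rat PLCδ1 (a phosphatidylinositol 4,5-bisphosphate-binding region, plausibly serving for membrane association), the HIV-1 Gag p6 region that recruits host ESCRT factors for budding, an unannotated stretch, and the PP7 bacteriophage coat protein (PCP), which binds PP7 RNA hairpins. An EMCV IRES follows, allowing eGFP translation from the same transcript, terminated by an SV40 poly(A) signal. A separate PGK promoter drives blasticidin S deaminase with a bGH poly(A) signal.

Cells carrying the construct can therefore be selected with blasticidin and tracked by green fluorescence. The design and the associated publication on engineered RNA export suggest that the fusion protein serves as a budding, RNA-binding exporter that packages PP7-tagged RNAs for release from living cells.
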