Features (pLannotate 1.2.2; 24 found; start..end, strand, type, name):
    612..852     +  promoter       U6 promoter: RNA polymerase III promoter for human U6 snRNA
    942..1153    +  promoter       EF-1α core promoter: core promoter for human elongation factor EF-1α
   1166..1434    +  LTR            5' LTR (truncated): truncated 5' long terminal repeat (LTR) from human T-cell leukemia virus (HTLV) type 1
   1471..1872    +  CDS            Plcd1 (fragment): PLCD1_RAT - Experimental evidence at protein level: Swiss-Prot protein existence level 1. The production of the second messenger molecules diacylglycerol (DAG) and inositol 1,4,5-trisphosphate (IP3) is mediated by activated phosphatidylinositol-specific phospholipase C enzymes (PubMed:16000311). Essential for trophoblast and placental development (By similarity). Binds phosphatidylinositol 4,5-bisphosphate (By similarity). From Rattus norvegicus (Rat).
   1867..2022    +  CDS            gag (fragment): GAG_HV1H2 - Experimental evidence at protein level: Swiss-Prot protein existence level 1. [p6-gag]: Plays a role in budding of the assembled particle by interacting with the host class E VPS proteins TSG101 and PDCD6IP/AIP1. From Human immunodeficiency virus type 1 group M subtype B (isolate HXB2) (HIV-1).
   2668..3030    +  CDS            COAT_BPPP7: Experimental evidence at protein level: Swiss-Prot protein existence level 1. Forms the phage shell; binds to the phage RNA. From Pseudomonas phage PP7 (Bacteriophage PP7).
   3151..3613    +  misc_feature   IRES: internal ribosome entry site (IRES) of the encephalomyocarditis virus (EMCV)
   3622..4335    +  CDS            GFP (S65T): GFP (S65T) is a basic (constitutively fluorescent) green fluorescent protein published in 1995, derived from Aequorea victoria.
   4360..4443    +  CDS            large T antigen (fragment): large T antigen from SV40 (simian virus 40)
   4466..4587    +  polyA_signal   SV40 poly(A) signal: SV40 polyadenylation signal
   4594..5027    +  promoter       PGK promoter (fragment): mouse phosphoglycerate kinase 1 promoter
   5063..5461    +  CDS            BSD: blasticidin S deaminase; Aspergillus terreus BSD; confers resistance to blasticidin
   5479..5703    +  polyA_signal   bGH poly(A) signal: bovine growth hormone polyadenylation signal
   6138..6677    +  CDS            B (fragment): PORTL_LAMBD - Experimental evidence at protein level: Swiss-Prot protein existence level 1. Forms the portal vertex of the capsid (PubMed:6228056, PubMed:6232391). This portal plays critical roles in head assembly, genome packaging, neck/tail attachment, and genome ejection (Probable). The portal protein multimerizes as a single ring-shaped homododecamer arranged around a central channel (PubMed:6232391). Binds to the terminase subunits to form the packaging machine (PubMed:7799432). From Escherichia phage lambda (Bacteriophage lambda).
   6715..6731    -  protein_bind   lac operator: The lac repressor binds to the lac operator to inhibit transcription in E. coli. This inhibition can be relieved by adding lactose or isopropyl-β-D-thiogalactopyranoside (IPTG). lac repressor encoded by lacI
   6739..6769    -  promoter       lac promoter: promoter for the E. coli lac operon
   6784..6805    -  protein_bind   CAP binding site: CAP binding activates transcription in the presence of cAMP. E. coli catabolite activator protein
   6818..6910    -  CDS            lacI (fragment): lac repressor; lacI; The lac repressor binds to the lac operator to inhibit transcription in E. coli. This inhibition can be relieved by adding lactose or isopropyl-β-D-thiogalactopyranoside (IPTG).
   7093..7681    -  rep_origin     ori: high-copy-number ColE1/pMB1/pBR322/pUC origin of replication
   7852..8646    -  CDS            NeoR/KanR: aminoglycoside phosphotransferase from Tn5; aph(3')-II (or nptII); confers resistance to neomycin, kanamycin, and G418 (Geneticin®)
   8647..8751    -  promoter       AmpR promoter: bla
   8804..9232    -  rep_origin     f1 ori (sequence partly withheld): f1 bacteriophage origin of replication; arrow indicates direction of (+) strand synthesis
   9237..9392    -  CDS            lacZα (fragment): LacZα fragment of β-galactosidase; lacZ fragment
   9394..9507    +  CDS            B (fragment): PORTL_LAMBD - Experimental evidence at protein level: Swiss-Prot protein existence level 1. Forms the portal vertex of the capsid (PubMed:6228056, PubMed:6232391). This portal plays critical roles in head assembly, genome packaging, neck/tail attachment, and genome ejection (Probable). The portal protein multimerizes as a single ring-shaped homododecamer arranged around a central channel (PubMed:6232391). Binds to the terminase subunits to form the packaging machine (PubMed:7799432). From Escherichia phage lambda (Bacteriophage lambda).
>Addgene plasmid #205557 | pFH2.217_PB-EPN24-PCP-IRES-eGFP-PGK-Blast | addgene full sequence | sequence record 408421 | Addgene NGS Result
GCAGCTAGATTAACCCTAGAAAGATAGTCTGCGTAAAATTGACGCATGCATTCTTGAAATATTGCTCTCT
CTTTCTAAATAGCGCGAATCCGTCGCTGTGCATTTAGGACATCTCAGTCGCCGCTTGGAGCTCCCGTGAG
GCGTGCTTGTCAATGCGGTAAGTGTCACTGATTTTGAACTATAACAACCGCGTGAGTCAAAATGACGCAT
GATTATCTTTTACGTGACTTTTAAGATTTAACTCATACGATAATTATATTGTTATTTCGTGTTCTACTTA
CGTGATAACTTATTATATATATATTTTCTTGTTATAGATATCCTTGAGGGACAGCCCCCCCCCAAAGCCC
CCAGGGATGTAATTACGTCCCTCCCCCGCTAGGGGGCAGCAGCGAGCCGCCCGGGGCTCCGCTCCGGTCC
GGCGCTCCCCCCGCATCCCCGAGCCGGCAGCGTGCGGGGACAGCCCGGGCACGGGGAAGGTGGCACGGGA
TCGCTTTCCTCTGAACGCTTCTCGCTGCTCTTTGAGCCTGCAGACACCTGGGGGGATACGGGGAAAAATC
GATTAACTATAACGGTCCTAAGGTAGCGAACACCTGCGCTCGAGCGACGTCGAGGGCCTATTTCCCATGA
TTCCTTCATATTTGCATATACGATACAAGGCTGTTAGAGAGATAATTGGAATTAATTTGACTGTAAACAC
AAAGATATTAGTACAAAATACGTGACGTAGAAAGTAATAATTTCTTGGGTAGTTTGCAGTTTTAAAATTA
TGTTTTAAAATGGACTATCATATGCTTACCGTAACTTGAAAGTATTTCGATTTCTTGGCTTTATATATCT
TGTGGAAAGGACGAAACACCGACCAGGTGGGCCCACGCGTTTTTTTCACCTGCATTACCCTGTTATCCCT
AGGATCTGCGATCGCTCCGGTGCCCGTCAGTGGGCAGAGCGCACATCGCCCACAGTCCCCGAGAAGTTGG
GGGGAGGGGTCGGCAATTGAACGGGTGCCTAGAGAAGGTGGCGCGGGGTAAACTGGGAAAGTGATGTCGT
GTACTGGCTCCGCCTTTTTCCCGAGGGTGGGGGAGAACCGTATATAAGTGCAGTAGTCGCCGTGAACGTT
CTTTTTCGCAACGGGTTTGCCGCCAGAACACAGCTGAAGCTTCGAGGGGCTCGCATCTCTCCTTCACGCG
CCCGCCGCCCTACCTGAGGCCGCCATCCACGCCGGTTGAGTCGCGTTCTGCCGCCTCCCGCCTGTGGTGC
CTCCTGAACTGCGTCCGCCGTCTAGGTAAGTTTAAAGCTCAGGTCGAGACCGGGCCTTTGTCCGGCGCTC
CCTTGGAGCCTACCTAGACTCAGCCGGCTCTCCACGCTTTGCCTGACCCTGCTTGCTCAACTCTACGTCT
TTGTTTCGTTTTCTGTTCTGCGCCGTTACAGATCCAAGCTGTGACCGGCGCCTACGCTAGCGGATCCGCC
ACCATGCACGGTCTGCAGGACGACCCGGACCTGCAAGCACTGCTCAAGGGCAGCCAGCTGCTGAAAGTTA
AATCTTCTTCTTGGCGTCGTGAACGTTTCTACAAACTCCAGGAGGACTGCAAAACCATCTGGCAGGAATC
CCGTAAAGTTATGCGTTCTCCGGAATCTCAGCTGTTCTCTATCGAAGACATCCAGGAAGTTCGTATGGGT
CACCGTACCGAAGGTCTGGAAAAATTCGCGCGTGACATCCCGGAAGACCGTTGCTTCTCCATCGTTTTCA
AAGACCAGCGTAACACCCTGGACCTGATCGCGCCGTCTCCGGCGGACGCGCAGCACTGGGTTCAGGGTCT
GCGTAAAATCATCCACCACTCTGGTTCTATGGACCAACGTCAGAAACTGCAGTCTCGTCCGGAACCGACC
GCACCGCCGGAAGAATCTTTCCGTTCTGGTGTTGAAACCACCACGCCACCGCAAAAACAGGAGCCGATCG
ACAAAGAACTGTACCCGCTGACCTCTCTGCGTTCTCTGTTCGGTAACGACCCGTCTTCTCAGAAGATCGA
AGAGCTGTTCAAGAAACACAAGATCGTTGCCGTGCTGCGTGCCAATAGTGTGGAAGAAGCGAAAAAGAAA
GCGCTGGCGGTTTTCCTGGGCGGCGTTCATCTGATTGAAATTACCTTTACCGTGCCGGATGCGGATACCG
TGATTAAGGAACTGAGCTTTCTGAAGGAAATGGGCGCGATTATTGGTGCGGGCACCGTGACCAGCGTGGA
GCAGTGCCGTAAAGCGGTGGAAAGTGGCGCCGAGTTCATTGTGAGTCCGCACCTGGACGAGGAAATTAGC
CAATTTTGCAAGGAGAAGGGTGTGTTCTATATGCCAGGCGTTATGACCCCGACCGAACTGGTGAAAGCCA
TGAAACTGGGCCATACCATCTTAAAACTGTTTCCGGGTGAGGTGGTGGGTCCGCAGTTTGTTAAAGCGAT
GAAAGGTCCGTTTCCGAATGTGAAATTTGTGCCAACCGGCGGTGTTAATCTGGACAATGTGTGCGAATGG
TTCAAAGCGGGCGTGCTGGCCGTGGGCGTGGGCAGCGCGTTAGTGAAAGGCACCCCGGTGGAAGTGGCGG
AAAAGGCCAAGGCGTTCGTTGAGAAGATTCGTGGCTGCACCGAACAGAAGCTGATCTCCGAAGAAGACCT
GATGGGTTCCAAAACCATCGTTCTTAGCGTCGGCGAGGCTACTCGCACTCTGACTGAGATCCAGTCCACC
GCAGACAGACAGATCTTCGAAGAGAAGGTCGGGCCTCTGGTGGGTCGGCTGCGCCTCACGGCCAGCCTCA
GACAAAACGGAGCCAAGACCGCGTATCGCGTCAACCTGAAACTGGATCAGGCGGACGTCGTTGATAGCGG
ACTTCCGAAAGTGCGCTACACTCAGGTATGGTCCCACGACGTGACAATCGTTGCGAATAGCACCGAGGCC
AGCCGCAAATCTTTGTACGATTTGACCAAGTCCCTCGTCGCGACCAGCCAGGTCGAAGATCTTGTCGTCA
ACCTTGTGCCGCTGGGCCGTTAAGAATTCCCCCTCTCCCTCCCCCCCCCCTAACGTTACTGGCCGAAGCC
GCTTGGAATAAGGCCGGTGTGCGTTTGTCTATATGTTATTTTCCACCATATTGCCGTCTTTTGGCAATGT
GAGGGCCCGGAAACCTGGCCCTGTCTTCTTGACGAGCATTCCTAGGGGTCTTTCCCCTCTCGCCAAAGGA
ATGCAAGGTCTGTTGAATGTCGTGAAGGAAGCAGTTCCTCTGGAAGCTTCTTGAAGACAAACAACGTCTG
TAGCGACCCTTTGCAGGCAGCGGAACCCCCCACCTGGCGACAGGTGCCTCTGCGGCCAAAAGCCACGTGT
ATAAGATACACCTGCAAAGGCGGCACAACCCCAGTGCCACGTTGTGAGTTGGATAGTTGTGGAAAGAGTC
AAATGGCTCTCCTCAAGCGTATTCAACAAGGGGCTGAAGGATGCCCAGAAGGTACCCCATTGTATGGGAT
CTGATCTGGGGCCTCGGTGCACATGCTTTACATGTGTTTAGTCGAGGTTAAAAAAACGTCTAGGCCCCCC
GAACCACGGGGACGTGGTTTTCCTTTGAAAAACACGATGATAACCTGCAGGATGAGCAAGGGCGAGGAGC
TGTTCACCGGGGTGGTGCCCATCCTGGTCGAGCTGGACGGCGACGTAAACGGCCACAAGTTCAGCGTGTC
CGGCGAGGGCGAGGGCGATGCCACCTACGGCAAGCTGACCCTGAAGTTCATCTGCACCACCGGCAAGCTG
CCCGTGCCCTGGCCCACCCTCGTGACCACCCTGACCTACGGCGTGCAGTGCTTCAGCCGCTACCCCGACC
ACATGAAGCAGCACGACTTCTTCAAGTCCGCCATGCCCGAAGGCTACGTCCAGGAGCGCACCATCTTCTT
CAAGGACGACGGCAACTACAAGACCCGCGCCGAGGTGAAGTTCGAGGGCGACACCCTGGTGAACCGCATC
GAGCTGAAGGGCATCGACTTCAAGGAGGACGGCAACATCCTGGGGCACAAGCTGGAGTACAACTACAACA
GCCACAACGTCTATATCATGGCCGACAAGCAGAAGAACGGCATCAAGGTGAACTTCAAGATCCGCCACAA
CATCGAGGACGGCAGCGTGCAGCTCGCCGACCACTACCAGCAGAACACCCCCATCGGCGACGGCCCCGTG
CTGCTGCCCGACAACCACTACCTGAGCACCCAGTCCGCCCTGAGCAAAGACCCCAACGAGAAGCGCGATC
ACATGGTCCTGCTGGAGTTCGTGACCGCCGCCGGGATCACTCACGGCATGGACGAGCTGTACAAGTAAGC
GGCCGCGTCGACGACTCTAGATCATAATCAGCCATACCACATTTGTAGAGGTTTTACTTGCTTTAAAAAA
CCTCCCACACCTCCCCCTGAACCTGAAACATAAAATGAATGCAATTGTTGTTGTTAACTTGTTTATTGCA
GCTTATAATGGTTACAAATAAAGCAATAGCATCACAAATTTCACAAATAAAGCATTTTTTTCACTGCATT
CTAGTTGTGGTTTGTCCAAACTCATCAATGTATCTTAAGCGCCGGCGCTACACAAGTGGCCTCTGGCCTC
GCACACATTCCACATCCACCGGTAGGCGCCAACCGGCTCCGTTCTTTGGTGGCCCCTTCGCGCCACCTTC
TACTCCTCCCCTAGTCAGGAAGTTCCCCCCCGCCCCGCAGCTCGCGTCGTGCAGGACGTGACAAATGGAA
GTAGCACGTCTCACTAGTCTCGTGCAGATGGACAGCACCGCTGAGCAATGGAAGCGGGTAGGCCTTTGGG
GCAGCGGCCAATAGCAGCTTTGCTCCTTCGCTTTCTGGGCTCAGAGGCTGGGAAGGGGTGGGTCCGGGGG
CGGGCTCAGGGGCGGGCTCAGGGGCGGGGCGGGCGCCCGAAGGTCCTCCGGAGGCCCGGCATTCTGCACG
CTTCAAAAGCGCACGTCTGCCGCGCTGTTCTCCTCTTCCTCATCTCCGGGCCTTTCGACCTGCAGCCCAA
GCTTACCATGGGTACCGCCACCATGGCCAAGCCTTTGTCTCAAGAAGAATCCACCCTCATTGAAAGAGCA
ACGGCTACAATCAACAGCATCCCCATCTCTGAAGATTACAGCGTCGCCAGCGCAGCTCTCTCTAGCGACG
GCCGCATCTTCACTGGTGTCAATGTATATCATTTTACTGGGGGACCTTGTGCAGAACTCGTGGTGCTGGG
CACTGCTGCTGCTGCGGCAGCTGGCAACCTGACTTGTATCGTCGCGATCGGAAATGAGAACAGGGGCATC
TTGAGCCCCTGCGGACGGTGCCGACAGGTGCTTCTCGATCTGCATCCTGGGATCAAAGCCATAGTGAAGG
ACAGTGATGGACAGCCGACGGCAGTTGGGATTCGTGAATTGCTGCCCTCTGGTTATGTGTGGGAGGGCTA
AGGTCACCCGCGCGCGGACTGTGCCTTCTAGTTGCCAGCCATCTGTTGTTTGCCCCTCCCCCGTGCCTTC
CTTGACCCTGGAAGGTGCCACTCCCACTGTCCTTTCCTAATAAAATGAGGAAATTGCATCGCATTGTCTG
AGTAGGTGTCATTCTATTCTGGGGGGTGGGGTGGGGCAGGACAGCAAGGGGGAGGATTGGGAAGACAATA
GCAGGCATGCTGGGGATGCGGTGGGCTCTATGGTTCGAACCAGTACGATGGTTTTCCCCGTATCCCCCCA
GGTGTCTGCAGGCTCAAAGAGCAGCGAGAAGCGTTCAGAGGAAAGCGATCCCGTGCCACCTTCCCCGTGC
CCGGGCTGTCCCCGCACGCTGCCGGCTCGGGGATGCGGGGGGAGCGCCGGACCGGAGCGGAGCCCCGGGC
GGCTCGCTGCTGCCCCCTAGCGGGGGAGGGACGTAATTACATCCCTGGGGGCTTTGGGGGGGGGCTGTCC
CTGATAAAAGTTTTGTTACTTTATAGAAGAAATTTTGAGTTTTTGTTTTTTTTTAATAAATAAATAAACA
TAAATAAATTGTTTGTTGAATTTATTATTAGTATGTAAGTGTAAATATAATAAAACTTAATATCTATTCA
AATTAATAAATAAACCTCGATATACAGACCGATAAAACACATGCGTCAATTTTACGCATGATTATCTTTA
ACGTACGTCACAATATGATTATCTTTCTAGGGTTAATCTAGCTGCGGCGCGCCATCAGGATCATATCGTC
GGGTCTTTTTTCCGGCTCAGTCATCGCCCAAGCTGGCGCTATCTGGGCATCGGGGAGGAAGAAGCCCGTG
CCTTTTCCCGCGAGGTTGAAGCGGCATGGAAAGAGTTTGCCGAGGATGACTGCTGCTGCATTGACGTTGA
GCGAAAACGCACGTTTACCATGATGATTCGGGAAGGTGTGGCCATGCACGCCTTTAACGGTGAACTGTTC
GTTCAGGCCACCTGGGATACCAGTTCGTCGCGGCTTTTCCGGACACAGTTCCGGATGGTCAGCCCGAAGC
GCATCAGCAACCCGAACAATACCGGCGACAGCCGGAACTGCCGTGCCGGTGTGCAGATTAATGACAGCGG
TGCGGCGCTGGGATATTACGTCAGCGAGGACGGGTATCCTGGCTGGATGCCGCAGAAATGGACATGGATA
CCCCGTGAGTTACCCGGCGGGCGCGCTTGGCGTAATCATGGTCATAGCTGTTTCCTGTGTGAAATTGTTA
TCCGCTCACAATTCCACACAACATACGAGCCGGAAGCATAAAGTGTAAAGCCTGGGGTGCCTAATGAGTG
AGCTAACTCACATTAATTGCGTTGCGCTCACTGCCCGCTTTCCAGTCGGGAAACCTGTCGTGCCAGCTGC
ATTAATGAATCGGCCAACGCGCGGGGAGAGGCGGTTTGCGTATTGGGCGCTCTTCCGCTTCCTCGCTCAC
TGACTCGCTGCGCTCGGTCGTTCGGCTGCGGCGAGCGGTATCAGCTCACTCAAAGGCGGTAATACGGTTA
TCCACAGAATCAGGGGATAACGCAGGAAAGAACATGTGAGCAAAAGGCCAGCAAAAGGCCAGGAACCGTA
AAAAGGCCGCGTTGCTGGCGTTTTTCCATAGGCTCCGCCCCCCTGACGAGCATCACAAAAATCGACGCTC
AAGTCAGAGGTGGCGAAACCCGACAGGACTATAAAGATACCAGGCGTTTCCCCCTGGAAGCTCCCTCGTG
CGCTCTCCTGTTCCGACCCTGCCGCTTACCGGATACCTGTCCGCCTTTCTCCCTTCGGGAAGCGTGGCGC
TTTCTCATAGCTCACGCTGTAGGTATCTCAGTTCGGTGTAGGTCGTTCGCTCCAAGCTGGGCTGTGTGCA
CGAACCCCCCGTTCAGCCCGACCGCTGCGCCTTATCCGGTAACTATCGTCTTGAGTCCAACCCGGTAAGA
CACGACTTATCGCCACTGGCAGCAGCCACTGGTAACAGGATTAGCAGAGCGAGGTATGTAGGCGGTGCTA
CAGAGTTCTTGAAGTGGTGGCCTAACTACGGCTACACTAGAAGAACAGTATTTGGTATCTGCGCTCTGCT
GAAGCCAGTTACCTTCGGAAAAAGAGTTGGTAGCTCTTGATCCGGCAAACAAACCACCGCTGGTAGCGGT
GGTTTTTTTGTTTGCAAGCAGCAGATTACGCGCAGAAAAAAAGGATCTCAAGAAGATCCTTTGATCTTTT
CTACGGGGTCTGACGCTCAGTGGAACGAAAACTCACGTTAAGGGATTTTGGTCATGAGATTATCAAAAAG
GATCTTCACCTAGATCCTTTTAAATTAAAAATGAAGTTTTAAATCAATCTAAAGTATATATGAGTAAACT
TGGTCTGACAGTCAGAAGAACTCGTCAAGAAGGCGATAGAAGGCGATGCGCTGCGAATCGGGAGCGGCGA
TACCGTAAAGCACGAGGAAGCGGTCAGCCCATTCGCCGCCAAGCTCTTCAGCAATATCACGGGTAGCCAA
CGCTATGTCCTGATAGCGGTCCGCCACACCCAGCCGGCCACAGTCGATGAATCCAGAAAAGCGGCCATTT
TCCACCATGATATTCGGCAAGCAGGCATCGCCATGGGTCACGACGAGATCCTCGCCGTCGGGCATGCTCG
CCTTGAGCCTGGCGAACAGTTCGGCTGGCGCGAGCCCCTGATGCTCTTCGTCCAGATCATCCTGATCGAC
AAGACCGGCTTCCATCCGAGTACGTGCTCGCTCGATGCGATGTTTCGCTTGGTGGTCGAATGGGCAGGTA
GCCGGATCAAGCGTATGCAGCCGCCGCATTGCATCAGCCATGATGGATACTTTCTCGGCAGGAGCAAGGT
GAGATGACAGGAGATCCTGCCCCGGCACTTCGCCCAATAGCAGCCAGTCCCTTCCCGCTTCAGTGACAAC
GTCGAGCACAGCTGCGCAAGGAACGCCCGTCGTGGCCAGCCACGATAGCCGCGCTGCCTCGTCTTGCAGT
TCATTCAGGGCACCGGACAGGTCGGTCTTGACAAAAAGAACCGGGCGCCCCTGCGCTGACAGCCGGAACA
CGGCGGCATCAGAGCAGCCGATTGTCTGTTGTGCCCAGTCATAGCCGAATAGCCTCTCCACCCAAGCGGC
CGGAGAACCTGCGTGCAATCCATCTTGTTCAATCATACTCTTCCTTTTTCAATATTATTGAAGCATTTAT
CAGGGTTATTGTCTCATGAGCGGATACATATTTGAATGTATTTAGAAAAATAAACAAATAGGGGTTCCGC
GCACATTTCCCCGAAAAGTGCCACCTAAATTGTAAGCGTTAATATTTTGTTAAAATTCGCGTTAAATTTT
TGTTAAATCAGCTCATTTTTTAACCAATAGGCCGAAATCGGCAAAATCCCTTATAAATCAAAAGAATAGA
CCGAGATAGGGT
[37 nt withheld, positions 8903-8939]
AAAGAACGTGGACTCCAACGTCAAAGG
[49 nt withheld, positions 8967-9015]
T
[91 nt withheld, positions 9017-9107]
G
[124 nt withheld, positions 9109-9232]
CCCATTCGCCATTCAGGCTGCGCAACTGTTGGGAAGGGCGATCGGTGCGGGCCTCTTCGCTATTACGCCA
GCTGGCGAAAGGGGGATGTGCTGCAAGGCGATTAAGTTGGGTAACGCCAGGGTTTTCCCAGTCACGACGT
TGTAAAACGACGGCCAGTGAGCGCGCCTCGTTCATTCACGTTTTTGAACCCGTGGAGGACGGGCAGACTC
GCGGTGCAAATGTGTTTTACAGCGTGATGGAGCAGATGAAGATGCTCGACACGCTGCAGAACACGAGCTC
CACCGCGGGGCGCGCC
